Addgene plasmid #125951: 105_pAAV-ProC16-CatCh-GFP-WPRE
Purpose: Targeting expression to neuronal and glial cell types in mice, non-human primates, and human retina
Depositing lab: Botond Roska. Depositing organization: Friedrich Miescher Institute for Biomedical Research. Publication: Targeting neuronal and glial cell types with synthetic promoter AAVs in mice, non-human primates and humans. Juttner J, Szabo A, Gross-Scherf B, Morikawa RK, Rompani SB, Hantz P, Szikra T, Esposti F, Cowan CS, Bharioke A, Patino-Alvarez CP, Keles O, Kusnyerik A, Azoulay T, Hartl D, Krebs AR, Schubeler D, Hajdu RI, Lukats A, Nemeth J, Nagy ZZ, Wu KC, Wu RH, Xiang L, Fang XL, Jin ZB, Goldblum D, Hasler PW, Scholl HPN, Krol J, Roska B. Nat Neurosci. 2019 Jul 8. pii: 10.1038/s41593-019-0431-2. doi: 10.1038/s41593-019-0431-2. PubMed 31285614.
Backbone
  Vector backbone: pAAV
  Vector type: AAV
Growth in bacteria
  Bacterial resistance: Ampicillin, 100 μg/mL
  Growth temperature: 37°C
  Growth strain: NEB Stable
  Copy number: High Copy
Gene/Insert
  Gene/Insert name: CatCh-GFP (alt name: ChR2(L132C)-EGFP)
  Species: Synthetic
  Promoter: ProC16
  Cloning method: Restriction Enzyme; 5′ cloning site Unknown (unknown if destroyed); 3′ cloning site Unknown (unknown if destroyed)
Terms and licenses: Academic/Nonprofit Terms; Industry Terms: Not Available to Industry
Depositor comments: Please visit https://www.biorxiv.org/content/early/2018/10/04/434720.full.pdf for BioRxiv preprint
How to cite: 105_pAAV-ProC16-CatCh-GFP-WPRE was a gift from Botond Roska (Addgene plasmid # 125951 ; http://n2t.net/addgene:125951 ; RRID:Addgene_125951)
