[The description below was written by a language model from this plasmid's Addgene catalogue record and pLannotate feature annotations shown in this document.]
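Description:
105_pAAV-ProC16-CatCh-GFP-WPRE is an adeno-associated virus transfer plasmid built on a pAAV backbone for packaging a light-gated ion channel reporter fusion into recombinant AAV. It is maintained in bacteria as a high-copy plasmid through a ColE1/pUC-type origin and selected with ampicillin via the β-lactamase gene. A filamentous phage (f1/M13) origin is also present in the backbone. The expression cassette is flanked by AAV2 inverted terminal repeats, which provide the signals for replication and encapsidation of the vector genome. One ITR is annotated in full, while the other is detected only as short fragments, which is common for automated annotation of these repeat-rich, structured regions.

The payload is CatCh-GFP, the L132C variant of channelrhodopsin-2 from Chlamydomonas reinhardtii, fused at its C-terminus to EGFP. The blue-light-activated cation channel can therefore be used for optogenetic depolarisation, while the fluorescence marks the expressing cells. Expression is driven by ProC16, one of a series of synthetic promoters. The feature tables do not label ProC16 itself. They show an unannotated stretch after the upstream ITR, followed by an SV40 early promoter match immediately before the coding sequence. This match may be part of the promoter design, although the record does not say so. Downstream, a WPRE enhances transcript stability and expression, and a human growth hormone polyadenylation signal terminates the transcript. The two sequence records (depositor and sequencing-derived) are the same length and show the same layout with different start coordinates. The construct is intended for AAV-mediated targeting of expression to neuronal and glial cell types in mouse, non-human primate and human retina. The record does not specify which cell type ProC16 favours.
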