Features (pLannotate 1.2.2; 16 found; start..end, strand, type, name):
     12..39      +  repeat_region  AAV2 ITR (fragment): inverted terminal repeat of adeno-associated virus serotype 2 inverted
     68..95      +  repeat_region  AAV2 ITR (fragment): inverted terminal repeat of adeno-associated virus serotype 2 inverted
    642..838     +  promoter       SV40 promoter: SV40 early promoter
    851..1776    +  CDS            ChR2 (fragment): N-terminal fragment of channelrhodopsin-2 from the alga Chlamydomonas reinhardtii (Nagel et al., 2003) blue light-activated cation channel
   1781..2497    +  CDS            EGFP: EGFP is a basic (constitutively fluorescent) green fluorescent protein published in 1996, derived from Aequorea victoria. It is reported to be a rapidly-maturing weak dimer with moderate acid sensitivity.
   2504..2528    +  misc_feature   MCS (fragment): pBluescript multiple cloning site
   2528..3116    +  misc_feature   WPRE: woodchuck hepatitis virus posttranscriptional regulatory element
   3148..3624    +  polyA_signal   hGH poly(A) signal: human growth hormone polyadenylation signal
   3664..3804    +  repeat_region  AAV2 ITR: inverted terminal repeat of adeno-associated virus serotype 2 inverted
   3809..3860    -  misc_feature   bom (fragment): basis of mobility region from pBR322
   3879..4259    +  rep_origin     M13 ori (sequence partly withheld): M13 bacteriophage origin of replication; arrow indicates direction of (+) strand synthesis
   4335..4384    -  misc_feature   bom (fragment): basis of mobility region from pBR322
   4486..4521    -  CDS            rop (fragment): Rop protein, which maintains plasmids at low copy number; rop
   4616..4720    +  promoter       AmpR promoter: bla
   4721..5581    +  CDS            AmpR: β-lactamase; bla; confers resistance to ampicillin, carbenicillin, and related antibiotics
   5752..6340    +  rep_origin     ori: high-copy-number ColE1/pMB1/pBR322/pUC origin of replication
>Addgene plasmid #125951 | 105_pAAV-ProC16-CatCh-GFP-WPRE | depositor full sequence | sequence record 241072 | 105_pAAV-ProC16-CatCh-GFP-WPRE sequence 6401 bps
CCTGCAGGCAGCTGCGCGCTCGCTCGCTCACTGAGGCCGCCCGGGCGTCGGGCGACCTTTGGTCGCCCGG
CCTCAGTGAGCGAGCGAGCGCGCAGAGAGGGAGTGGCCAACTCCATCACTAGGGGTTCCTGCGGCCGCAC
GCGTTCCCATGGATCGACAAATTAATTACGAGGCCTATTCCCTAAGTAATTAGCAGCGACTGGCCTCAAT
TAATTACCCCCCTATGGTTATAATTAATTATCCCCACTGCCCGGGAAATAATTACCATTTATATTCGGTA
AGTAATTATTCGGTGATGTGCCGAAATAATTATACTAGGTATACCATAATTAATTAAGCTCTATGTATTT
GAAGTAATTACCTTGTTCTCCGCCAAAGTAATTACCAGGCACGCACTCCAAATAATTAACGCTCTTAGCT
GACAAATAATTAGTAAGCACCACGCCTAAGTAATTAACGCTTCCAGCTTCCAATTAATTAATCGGACCGG
AGCAGAAGTAATTATGATCTTGTGTTGGTAAGTAATTATTTGCTAGTTGACGAAATTAATTAGGAGACAT
GTTACTTAAATAATTATATAAGCAAAAGAATAAATAATTATCTAATTCCAATTTAAATTAATTAGCTCGA
GATCTGCGATCTGCATCTCAATTAGTCAGCAACCATAGTCCCGCCCCTAACTCCGCCCATCCCGCCCCTA
ACTCCGCCCAGTTCCGCCCATTCTCCGCCCCATCGCTGACTAATTTTTTTTATTTATGCAGAGGCCGAGG
CCGCCTCGGCCTCTGAGCTATTCCAGAAGTAGTGAGGAGGCTTTTTTGGAGGCCTAGGCTTTTGCAAAGG
ATCCGCCACCATGGATTATGGAGGCGCCCTGAGTGCCGTTGGGCGCGAGCTGCTATTTGTAACGAACCCA
GTAGTCGTCAATGGCTCTGTACTTGTGCCTGAGGACCAGTGTTACTGCGCGGGCTGGATTGAGTCGCGTG
GCACAAACGGTGCCCAAACGGCGTCGAACGTGCTGCAATGGCTTGCTGCTGGCTTCTCCATCCTACTGCT
TATGTTTTACGCCTACCAAACATGGAAGTCAACCTGCGGCTGGGAGGAGATCTATGTGTGCGCTATCGAG
ATGGTCAAGGTGATTCTCGAGTTCTTCTTCGAGTTTAAGAACCCGTCCATGCTGTATCTAGCCACAGGCC
ACCGCGTCCAGTGGTTGCGTTACGCCGAGTGGCTTCTCACCTGCCCGGTCATTTGCATTCACCTGTCAAA
CCTGACGGGCTTGTCCAACGACTACAGCAGGCGCACCATGGGTCTGCTTGTGTCTGATATTGGCACAATT
GTGTGGGGCGCCACTTCCGCCATGGCCACCGGATACGTCAAGGTCATCTTCTTCTGCCTGGGTCTGTGTT
ATGGTGCTAACACGTTCTTTCACGCTGCCAAGGCCTACATCGAGGGTTACCACACCGTGCCGAAGGGCCG
GTGTCGCCAGGTGGTGACTGGCATGGCTTGGCTCTTCTTCGTATCATGGGGTATGTTCCCCATCCTGTTC
ATCCTCGGCCCCGAGGGCTTCGGCGTCCTGAGCGTGTACGGCTCCACCGTCGGCCACACCATCATTGACC
TGATGTCGAAGAACTGCTGGGGTCTGCTCGGCCACTACCTGCGCGTGCTGATCCACGAGCATATCCTCAT
CCACGGCGACATTCGCAAGACCACCAAATTGAACATTGGTGGCACTGAGATTGAGGTCGAGACGCTGGTG
GAGGACGAGGCCGAGGCTGGCGCGGTACCCATGGTGAGCAAGGGCGAGGAGCTGTTCACCGGGGTGGTGC
CCATCCTGGTCGAGCTGGACGGCGACGTAAACGGCCACAAGTTCAGCGTGTCCGGCGAGGGCGAGGGCGA
TGCCACCTACGGCAAGCTGACCCTGAAGTTCATCTGCACCACCGGCAAGCTGCCCGTGCCCTGGCCCACC
CTCGTGACCACCCTGACCTACGGCGTGCAGTGCTTCAGCCGCTACCCCGACCACATGAAGCAGCACGACT
TCTTCAAGTCCGCCATGCCCGAAGGCTACGTCCAGGAGCGCACCATCTTCTTCAAGGACGACGGCAACTA
CAAGACCCGCGCCGAGGTGAAGTTCGAGGGCGACACCCTGGTGAACCGCATCGAGCTGAAGGGCATCGAC
TTCAAGGAGGACGGCAACATCCTGGGGCACAAGCTGGAGTACAACTACAACAGCCACAACGTCTATATCA
TGGCCGACAAGCAGAAGAACGGCATCAAGGTGAACTTCAAGATCCGCCACAACATCGAGGACGGCAGCGT
GCAGCTCGCCGACCACTACCAGCAGAACACCCCCATCGGCGACGGCCCCGTGCTGCTGCCCGACAACCAC
TACCTGAGCACCCAGTCCGCCCTGAGCAAAGACCCCAACGAGAAGCGCGATCACATGGTCCTGCTGGAGT
TCGTGACCGCCGCCGGGATCACTCTCGGCATGGACGAGCTGTACAAGTGATAAGAATTCGATATCAAGCT
TATCGATAATCAACCTCTGGATTACAAAATTTGTGAAAGATTGACTGGTATTCTTAACTATGTTGCTCCT
TTTACGCTATGTGGATACGCTGCTTTAATGCCTTTGTATCATGCTATTGCTTCCCGTATGGCTTTCATTT
TCTCCTCCTTGTATAAATCCTGGTTGCTGTCTCTTTATGAGGAGTTGTGGCCCGTTGTCAGGCAACGTGG
CGTGGTGTGCACTGTGTTTGCTGACGCAACCCCCACTGGTTGGGGCATTGCCACCACCTGTCAGCTCCTT
TCCGGGACTTTCGCTTTCCCCCTCCCTATTGCCACGGCGGAACTCATCGCCGCCTGCCTTGCCCGCTGCT
GGACAGGGGCTCGGCTGTTGGGCACTGACAATTCCGTGGTGTTGTCGGGGAAATCATCGTCCTTTCCTTG
GCTGCTCGCCTATGTTGCCACCTGGATTCTGCGCGGGACGTCCTTCTGCTACGTCCCTTCGGCCCTCAAT
CCAGCGGACCTTCCTTCCCGCGGCCTGCTGCCGGCTCTGCGGCCTCTTCCGCGTCTTCGCCTTCGCCCTC
AGACGAGTCGGATCTCCCTTTGGGCCGCCTCCCCGCATCGATACCGAGCGCTGCTCGAGAGATCTACGGG
TGGCATCCCTGTGACCCCTCCCCAGTGCCTCTCCTGGCCCTGGAAGTTGCCACTCCAGTGCCCACCAGCC
TTGTCCTAATAAAATTAAGTTGCATCATTTTGTCTGACTAGGTGTCCTTCTATAATATTATGGGGTGGAG
GGGGGTGGTATGGAGCAAGGGGCAAGTTGGGAAGACAACCTGTAGGGCCTGCGGGGTCTATTGGGAACCA
AGCTGGAGTGCAGTGGCACAATCTTGGCTCACTGCAATCTCCGCCTCCTGGGTTCAAGCGATTCTCCTGC
CTCAGCCTCCCGAGTTGTTGGGATTCCAGGCATGCATGACCAGGCTCAGCTAATTTTTGTTTTTTTGGTA
GAGACGGGGTTTCACCATATTGGCCAGGCTGGTCTCCAACTCCTAATCTCAGGTGATCTACCCACCTTGG
CCTCCCAAATTGCTGGGATTACAGGCGTGAACCACTGCTCCCTTCCCTGTCCTTCTGATTTTGTAGGTAA
CCACGTGCGGACCGAGCGGCCGCAGGAACCCCTAGTGATGGAGTTGGCCACTCCCTCTCTGCGCGCTCGC
TCGCTCACTGAGGCCGGGCGACCAAAGGTCGCCCGACGCCCGGGCTTTGCCCGGGCGGCCTCAGTGAGCG
AGCGAGCGCGCAGCTGCCTGCAGGGGCGCCTGATGCGGTATTTTCTCCTTACGCATCTGTGCGGTATTTC
ACACCGCATA
[142 nt withheld, positions 3861-4002]
C
[141 nt withheld, positions 4004-4144]
CCTTTGACGTTGGAGTCCACGTTCTTT
[37 nt withheld, positions 4172-4208]
ACCCTATCTCGGGCTATTCTTTTGATTTATAAGGGATTTTGCCGATTTCGGCCTATTGGTTAAAAAATGA
GCTGATTTAACAAAAATTTAACGCGAATTTTAACAAAATATTAACGTTTACAATTTTATGGTGCACTCTC
AGTACAATCTGCTCTGATGCCGCATAGTTAAGCCAGCCCCGACACCCGCCAACACCCGCTGACGCGCCCT
GACGGGCTTGTCTGCTCCCGGCATCCGCTTACAGACAAGCTGTGACCGTCTCCGGGAGCTGCATGTGTCA
GAGGTTTTCACCGTCATCACCGAAACGCGCGAGACGAAAGGGCCTCGTGATACGCCTATTTTTATAGGTT
AATGTCATGATAATAATGGTTTCTTAGACGTCAGGTGGCACTTTTCGGGGAAATGTGCGCGGAACCCCTA
TTTGTTTATTTTTCTAAATACATTCAAATATGTATCCGCTCATGAGACAATAACCCTGATAAATGCTTCA
ATAATATTGAAAAAGGAAGAGTATGAGTATTCAACATTTCCGTGTCGCCCTTATTCCCTTTTTTGCGGCA
TTTTGCCTTCCTGTTTTTGCTCACCCAGAAACGCTGGTGAAAGTAAAAGATGCTGAAGATCAGTTGGGTG
CACGAGTGGGTTACATCGAACTGGATCTCAACAGCGGTAAGATCCTTGAGAGTTTTCGCCCCGAAGAACG
TTTTCCAATGATGAGCACTTTTAAAGTTCTGCTATGTGGCGCGGTATTATCCCGTATTGACGCCGGGCAA
GAGCAACTCGGTCGCCGCATACACTATTCTCAGAATGACTTGGTTGAGTACTCACCAGTCACAGAAAAGC
ATCTTACGGATGGCATGACAGTAAGAGAATTATGCAGTGCTGCCATAACCATGAGTGATAACACTGCGGC
CAACTTACTTCTGACAACGATCGGAGGACCGAAGGAGCTAACCGCTTTTTTGCACAACATGGGGGATCAT
GTAACTCGCCTTGATCGTTGGGAACCGGAGCTGAATGAAGCCATACCAAACGACGAGCGTGACACCACGA
TGCCTGTAGCAATGGCAACAACGTTGCGCAAACTATTAACTGGCGAACTACTTACTCTAGCTTCCCGGCA
ACAATTAATAGACTGGATGGAGGCGGATAAAGTTGCAGGACCACTTCTGCGCTCGGCCCTTCCGGCTGGC
TGGTTTATTGCTGATAAATCTGGAGCCGGTGAGCGTGGGTCTCGCGGTATCATTGCAGCACTGGGGCCAG
ATGGTAAGCCCTCCCGTATCGTAGTTATCTACACGACGGGGAGTCAGGCAACTATGGATGAACGAAATAG
ACAGATCGCTGAGATAGGTGCCTCACTGATTAAGCATTGGTAACTGTCAGACCAAGTTTACTCATATATA
CTTTAGATTGATTTAAAACTTCATTTTTAATTTAAAAGGATCTAGGTGAAGATCCTTTTTGATAATCTCA
TGACCAAAATCCCTTAACGTGAGTTTTCGTTCCACTGAGCGTCAGACCCCGTAGAAAAGATCAAAGGATC
TTCTTGAGATCCTTTTTTTCTGCGCGTAATCTGCTGCTTGCAAACAAAAAAACCACCGCTACCAGCGGTG
GTTTGTTTGCCGGATCAAGAGCTACCAACTCTTTTTCCGAAGGTAACTGGCTTCAGCAGAGCGCAGATAC
CAAATACTGTCCTTCTAGTGTAGCCGTAGTTAGGCCACCACTTCAAGAACTCTGTAGCACCGCCTACATA
CCTCGCTCTGCTAATCCTGTTACCAGTGGCTGCTGCCAGTGGCGATAAGTCGTGTCTTACCGGGTTGGAC
TCAAGACGATAGTTACCGGATAAGGCGCAGCGGTCGGGCTGAACGGGGGGTTCGTGCACACAGCCCAGCT
TGGAGCGAACGACCTACACCGAACTGAGATACCTACAGCGTGAGCTATGAGAAAGCGCCACGCTTCCCGA
AGGGAGAAAGGCGGACAGGTATCCGGTAAGCGGCAGGGTCGGAACAGGAGAGCGCACGAGGGAGCTTCCA
GGGGGAAACGCCTGGTATCTTTATAGTCCTGTCGGGTTTCGCCACCTCTGACTTGAGCGTCGATTTTTGT
GATGCTCGTCAGGGGGGCGGAGCCTATGGAAAAACGCCAGCAACGCGGCCTTTTTACGGTTCCTGGCCTT
TTGCTGGCCTTTTGCTCACATGT
