Features (pLannotate 1.2.2; 16 found; start..end, strand, type, name):
    512..708     +  promoter       SV40 promoter: SV40 early promoter
    721..1646    +  CDS            ChR2 (fragment): N-terminal fragment of channelrhodopsin-2 from the alga Chlamydomonas reinhardtii (Nagel et al., 2003) blue light-activated cation channel
   1651..2367    +  CDS            EGFP: EGFP is a basic (constitutively fluorescent) green fluorescent protein published in 1996, derived from Aequorea victoria. It is reported to be a rapidly-maturing weak dimer with moderate acid sensitivity.
   2374..2398    +  misc_feature   MCS (fragment): pBluescript multiple cloning site
   2398..2986    +  misc_feature   WPRE: woodchuck hepatitis virus posttranscriptional regulatory element
   3018..3494    +  polyA_signal   hGH poly(A) signal: human growth hormone polyadenylation signal
   3534..3674    +  repeat_region  AAV2 ITR: inverted terminal repeat of adeno-associated virus serotype 2 inverted
   3679..3730    -  misc_feature   bom (fragment): basis of mobility region from pBR322
   3749..4204    +  rep_origin     f1 ori (sequence partly withheld): f1 bacteriophage origin of replication; arrow indicates direction of (+) strand synthesis
   4205..4254    -  misc_feature   bom (fragment): basis of mobility region from pBR322
   4356..4391    -  CDS            rop (fragment): Rop protein, which maintains plasmids at low copy number; rop
   4486..4590    +  promoter       AmpR promoter: bla
   4591..5451    +  CDS            AmpR: β-lactamase; bla; confers resistance to ampicillin, carbenicillin, and related antibiotics
   5622..6210    +  rep_origin     ori: high-copy-number ColE1/pMB1/pBR322/pUC origin of replication
   6283..6310    +  repeat_region  AAV2 ITR (fragment): inverted terminal repeat of adeno-associated virus serotype 2 inverted
   6339..6366    +  repeat_region  AAV2 ITR (fragment): inverted terminal repeat of adeno-associated virus serotype 2 inverted
>Addgene plasmid #125951 | 105_pAAV-ProC16-CatCh-GFP-WPRE | addgene full sequence | sequence record 256951 | Addgene NGS Result
GCGGCCGCACGCGTTCCCATGGATCGACAAATTAATTACGAGGCCTATTCCCTAAGTAATTAGCAGCGAC
TGGCCTCAATTAATTACCCCCCTATGGTTATAATTAATTATCCCCACTGCCCGGGAAATAATTACCATTT
ATATTCGGTAAGTAATTATTCGGTGATGTGCCGAAATAATTATACTAGGTATACCATAATTAATTAAGCT
CTATGTATTTGAAGTAATTACCTTGTTCTCCGCCAAAGTAATTACCAGGCACGCACTCCAAATAATTAAC
GCTCTTAGCTGACAAATAATTAGTAAGCACCACGCCTAAGTAATTAACGCTTCCAGCTTCCAATTAATTA
ATCGGACCGGAGCAGAAGTAATTATGATCTTGTGTTGGTAAGTAATTATTTGCTAGTTGACGAAATTAAT
TAGGAGACATGTTACTTAAATAATTATATAAGCAAAAGAATAAATAATTATCTAATTCCAATTTAAATTA
ATTAGCTCGAGATCTGCGATCTGCATCTCAATTAGTCAGCAACCATAGTCCCGCCCCTAACTCCGCCCAT
CCCGCCCCTAACTCCGCCCAGTTCCGCCCATTCTCCGCCCCATCGCTGACTAATTTTTTTTATTTATGCA
GAGGCCGAGGCCGCCTCGGCCTCTGAGCTATTCCAGAAGTAGTGAGGAGGCTTTTTTGGAGGCCTAGGCT
TTTGCAAAGGATCCGCCACCATGGATTATGGAGGCGCCCTGAGTGCCGTTGGGCGCGAGCTGCTATTTGT
AACGAACCCAGTAGTCGTCAATGGCTCTGTACTTGTGCCTGAGGACCAGTGTTACTGCGCGGGCTGGATT
GAGTCGCGTGGCACAAACGGTGCCCAAACGGCGTCGAACGTGCTGCAATGGCTTGCTGCTGGCTTCTCCA
TCCTACTGCTTATGTTTTACGCCTACCAAACATGGAAGTCAACCTGCGGCTGGGAGGAGATCTATGTGTG
CGCTATCGAGATGGTCAAGGTGATTCTCGAGTTCTTCTTCGAGTTTAAGAACCCGTCCATGCTGTATCTA
GCCACAGGCCACCGCGTCCAGTGGTTGCGTTACGCCGAGTGGCTTCTCACCTGCCCGGTCATTTGCATTC
ACCTGTCAAACCTGACGGGCTTGTCCAACGACTACAGCAGGCGCACCATGGGTCTGCTTGTGTCTGATAT
TGGCACAATTGTGTGGGGCGCCACTTCCGCCATGGCCACCGGATACGTCAAGGTCATCTTCTTCTGCCTG
GGTCTGTGTTATGGTGCTAACACGTTCTTTCACGCTGCCAAGGCCTACATCGAGGGTTACCACACCGTGC
CGAAGGGCCGGTGTCGCCAGGTGGTGACTGGCATGGCTTGGCTCTTCTTCGTATCATGGGGTATGTTCCC
CATCCTGTTCATCCTCGGCCCCGAGGGCTTCGGCGTCCTGAGCGTGTACGGCTCCACCGTCGGCCACACC
ATCATTGACCTGATGTCGAAGAACTGCTGGGGTCTGCTCGGCCACTACCTGCGCGTGCTGATCCACGAGC
ATATCCTCATCCACGGCGACATTCGCAAGACCACCAAATTGAACATTGGTGGCACTGAGATTGAGGTCGA
GACGCTGGTGGAGGACGAGGCCGAGGCTGGCGCGGTACCCATGGTGAGCAAGGGCGAGGAGCTGTTCACC
GGGGTGGTGCCCATCCTGGTCGAGCTGGACGGCGACGTAAACGGCCACAAGTTCAGCGTGTCCGGCGAGG
GCGAGGGCGATGCCACCTACGGCAAGCTGACCCTGAAGTTCATCTGCACCACCGGCAAGCTGCCCGTGCC
CTGGCCCACCCTCGTGACCACCCTGACCTACGGCGTGCAGTGCTTCAGCCGCTACCCCGACCACATGAAG
CAGCACGACTTCTTCAAGTCCGCCATGCCCGAAGGCTACGTCCAGGAGCGCACCATCTTCTTCAAGGACG
ACGGCAACTACAAGACCCGCGCCGAGGTGAAGTTCGAGGGCGACACCCTGGTGAACCGCATCGAGCTGAA
GGGCATCGACTTCAAGGAGGACGGCAACATCCTGGGGCACAAGCTGGAGTACAACTACAACAGCCACAAC
GTCTATATCATGGCCGACAAGCAGAAGAACGGCATCAAGGTGAACTTCAAGATCCGCCACAACATCGAGG
ACGGCAGCGTGCAGCTCGCCGACCACTACCAGCAGAACACCCCCATCGGCGACGGCCCCGTGCTGCTGCC
CGACAACCACTACCTGAGCACCCAGTCCGCCCTGAGCAAAGACCCCAACGAGAAGCGCGATCACATGGTC
CTGCTGGAGTTCGTGACCGCCGCCGGGATCACTCTCGGCATGGACGAGCTGTACAAGTGATAAGAATTCG
ATATCAAGCTTATCGATAATCAACCTCTGGATTACAAAATTTGTGAAAGATTGACTGGTATTCTTAACTA
TGTTGCTCCTTTTACGCTATGTGGATACGCTGCTTTAATGCCTTTGTATCATGCTATTGCTTCCCGTATG
GCTTTCATTTTCTCCTCCTTGTATAAATCCTGGTTGCTGTCTCTTTATGAGGAGTTGTGGCCCGTTGTCA
GGCAACGTGGCGTGGTGTGCACTGTGTTTGCTGACGCAACCCCCACTGGTTGGGGCATTGCCACCACCTG
TCAGCTCCTTTCCGGGACTTTCGCTTTCCCCCTCCCTATTGCCACGGCGGAACTCATCGCCGCCTGCCTT
GCCCGCTGCTGGACAGGGGCTCGGCTGTTGGGCACTGACAATTCCGTGGTGTTGTCGGGGAAATCATCGT
CCTTTCCTTGGCTGCTCGCCTATGTTGCCACCTGGATTCTGCGCGGGACGTCCTTCTGCTACGTCCCTTC
GGCCCTCAATCCAGCGGACCTTCCTTCCCGCGGCCTGCTGCCGGCTCTGCGGCCTCTTCCGCGTCTTCGC
CTTCGCCCTCAGACGAGTCGGATCTCCCTTTGGGCCGCCTCCCCGCATCGATACCGAGCGCTGCTCGAGA
GATCTACGGGTGGCATCCCTGTGACCCCTCCCCAGTGCCTCTCCTGGCCCTGGAAGTTGCCACTCCAGTG
CCCACCAGCCTTGTCCTAATAAAATTAAGTTGCATCATTTTGTCTGACTAGGTGTCCTTCTATAATATTA
TGGGGTGGAGGGGGGTGGTATGGAGCAAGGGGCAAGTTGGGAAGACAACCTGTAGGGCCTGCGGGGTCTA
TTGGGAACCAAGCTGGAGTGCAGTGGCACAATCTTGGCTCACTGCAATCTCCGCCTCCTGGGTTCAAGCG
ATTCTCCTGCCTCAGCCTCCCGAGTTGTTGGGATTCCAGGCATGCATGACCAGGCTCAGCTAATTTTTGT
TTTTTTGGTAGAGACGGGGTTTCACCATATTGGCCAGGCTGGTCTCCAACTCCTAATCTCAGGTGATCTA
CCCACCTTGGCCTCCCAAATTGCTGGGATTACAGGCGTGAACCACTGCTCCCTTCCCTGTCCTTCTGATT
TTGTAGGTAACCACGTGCGGACCGAGCGGCCGCAGGAACCCCTAGTGATGGAGTTGGCCACTCCCTCTCT
GCGCGCTCGCTCGCTCACTGAGGCCGGGCGACCAAAGGTCGCCCGACGCCCGGGCTTTGCCCGGGCGGCC
TCAGTGAGCGAGCGAGCGCGCAGCTGCCTGCAGGGGCGCCTGATGCGGTATTTTCTCCTTACGCATCTGT
GCGGTATTTCACACCGCATA
[95 nt withheld, positions 3731-3825]
T
[46 nt withheld, positions 3827-3872]
C
[141 nt withheld, positions 3874-4014]
CCTTTGACGTTGGAGTCCACGTTCTTT
[37 nt withheld, positions 4042-4078]
ACTCTATCTCGGGCTATTCTTTTGATTTATAAGGGATTTTGCCGATTTCGGTCTATTGGTTAAAAAATGA
GCTGATTTAACAAAAATTTAACGCGAATTTTAACAAAATATTAACGTTTACAATTTTATGGTGCACTCTC
AGTACAATCTGCTCTGATGCCGCATAGTTAAGCCAGCCCCGACACCCGCCAACACCCGCTGACGCGCCCT
GACGGGCTTGTCTGCTCCCGGCATCCGCTTACAGACAAGCTGTGACCGTCTCCGGGAGCTGCATGTGTCA
GAGGTTTTCACCGTCATCACCGAAACGCGCGAGACGAAAGGGCCTCGTGATACGCCTATTTTTATAGGTT
AATGTCATGATAATAATGGTTTCTTAGACGTCAGGTGGCACTTTTCGGGGAAATGTGCGCGGAACCCCTA
TTTGTTTATTTTTCTAAATACATTCAAATATGTATCCGCTCATGAGACAATAACCCTGATAAATGCTTCA
ATAATATTGAAAAAGGAAGAGTATGAGTATTCAACATTTCCGTGTCGCCCTTATTCCCTTTTTTGCGGCA
TTTTGCCTTCCTGTTTTTGCTCACCCAGAAACGCTGGTGAAAGTAAAAGATGCTGAAGATCAGTTGGGTG
CACGAGTGGGTTACATCGAACTGGATCTCAACAGCGGTAAGATCCTTGAGAGTTTTCGCCCCGAAGAACG
TTTTCCAATGATGAGCACTTTTAAAGTTCTGCTATGTGGCGCGGTATTATCCCGTATTGACGCCGGGCAA
GAGCAACTCGGTCGCCGCATACACTATTCTCAGAATGACTTGGTTGAGTACTCACCAGTCACAGAAAAGC
ATCTTACGGATGGCATGACAGTAAGAGAATTATGCAGTGCTGCCATAACCATGAGTGATAACACTGCGGC
CAACTTACTTCTGACAACGATCGGAGGACCGAAGGAGCTAACCGCTTTTTTGCACAACATGGGGGATCAT
GTAACTCGCCTTGATCGTTGGGAACCGGAGCTGAATGAAGCCATACCAAACGACGAGCGTGACACCACGA
TGCCTGTAGCAATGGCAACAACGTTGCGCAAACTATTAACTGGCGAACTACTTACTCTAGCTTCCCGGCA
ACAATTAATAGACTGGATGGAGGCGGATAAAGTTGCAGGACCACTTCTGCGCTCGGCCCTTCCGGCTGGC
TGGTTTATTGCTGATAAATCTGGAGCCGGTGAGCGTGGGTCTCGCGGTATCATTGCAGCACTGGGGCCAG
ATGGTAAGCCCTCCCGTATCGTAGTTATCTACACGACGGGGAGTCAGGCAACTATGGATGAACGAAATAG
ACAGATCGCTGAGATAGGTGCCTCACTGATTAAGCATTGGTAACTGTCAGACCAAGTTTACTCATATATA
CTTTAGATTGATTTAAAACTTCATTTTTAATTTAAAAGGATCTAGGTGAAGATCCTTTTTGATAATCTCA
TGACCAAAATCCCTTAACGTGAGTTTTCGTTCCACTGAGCGTCAGACCCCGTAGAAAAGATCAAAGGATC
TTCTTGAGATCCTTTTTTTCTGCGCGTAATCTGCTGCTTGCAAACAAAAAAACCACCGCTACCAGCGGTG
GTTTGTTTGCCGGATCAAGAGCTACCAACTCTTTTTCCGAAGGTAACTGGCTTCAGCAGAGCGCAGATAC
CAAATACTGTTCTTCTAGTGTAGCCGTAGTTAGGCCACCACTTCAAGAACTCTGTAGCACCGCCTACATA
CCTCGCTCTGCTAATCCTGTTACCAGTGGCTGCTGCCAGTGGCGATAAGTCGTGTCTTACCGGGTTGGAC
TCAAGACGATAGTTACCGGATAAGGCGCAGCGGTCGGGCTGAACGGGGGGTTCGTGCACACAGCCCAGCT
TGGAGCGAACGACCTACACCGAACTGAGATACCTACAGCGTGAGCTATGAGAAAGCGCCACGCTTCCCGA
AGGGAGAAAGGCGGACAGGTATCCGGTAAGCGGCAGGGTCGGAACAGGAGAGCGCACGAGGGAGCTTCCA
GGGGGAAACGCCTGGTATCTTTATAGTCCTGTCGGGTTTCGCCACCTCTGACTTGAGCGTCGATTTTTGT
GATGCTCGTCAGGGGGGCGGAGCCTATGGAAAAACGCCAGCAACGCGGCCTTTTTACGGTTCCTGGCCTT
TTGCTGGCCTTTTGCTCACATGTCCTGCAGGCAGCTGCGCGCTCGCTCGCTCACTGAGGCCGCCCGGGCG
TCGGGCGACCTTTGGTCGCCCGGCCTCAGTGAGCGAGCGAGCGCGCAGAGAGGGAGTGGCCAACTCCATC
ACTAGGGGTTCCT
